Addgene plasmid #154973: pcDNA-GFP-EBA175-Flag(Y1425A)
Purpose: Expresses N-terminally GFP-tagged and C-terminally Flag-tagged EBA175 Y1425A variant (residues 1284-1462) from pcDNA3.1
Depositing lab: Sinisa Urban. Depositing organization: Johns Hopkins University and School of Medicine. Publication: Designed Parasite-Selective Rhomboid Inhibitors Block Invasion and Clear Blood-Stage Malaria. Gandhi S, Baker RP, Cho S, Stanchev S, Strisovsky K, Urban S. Cell Chem Biol. 2020 Aug 31. pii: S2451-9456(20)30333-0. doi: 10.1016/j.chembiol.2020.08.011. PubMed 32888502.
Backbone
  Vector backbone: pcDNA3.1
  Backbone manufacturer: Invitrogen
  Backbone size w/o insert (bp): 5500
  Total vector size (bp): 6040
  Vector type: Mammalian Expression
Growth in bacteria
  Bacterial resistance: Ampicillin, 100 μg/mL
  Growth temperature: 37°C
  Growth strain: DH5alpha
  Copy number: High Copy
Gene/Insert
  Gene/Insert name: PfEBA175
  Species: Synthetic
  Insert size (bp): 537
  Mutation: Y1425A; insert codes for EBA175 residues 1284 to 1462
  Promoter: CMV
  Tag / fusion protein: signal peptide (residues 1 to 32) from TGF alpha (N terminal on insert); GFP (N terminal on insert); Flag (C terminal on insert)
  Cloning method: Restriction Enzyme; 5′ cloning site BamHI (not destroyed); 3′ cloning site NotI (not destroyed)
  Sequencing primers: 5′ T7 forward; 3′ BGH reverse
Terms and licenses: Academic/Nonprofit Terms; Industry Terms: Not Available to Industry
How to cite: pcDNA-GFP-EBA175-Flag(Y1425A) was a gift from Sinisa Urban (Addgene plasmid # 154973 ; http://n2t.net/addgene:154973 ; RRID:Addgene_154973)
