[The description below was written by a language model from this plasmid's Addgene catalogue record and pLannotate feature annotations shown in this document.]
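Description:
pcDNA-GFP-EBA175-Flag(Y1425A) is a mammalian expression plasmid built on the pcDNA3.1 backbone. It is propagated in E. coli through a high-copy ColE1/pUC-type origin and selected with ampicillin via the β-lactamase gene. The backbone also carries an f1 origin for single-stranded DNA production and an SV40 promoter-driven neomycin phosphotransferase cassette with an SV40 poly(A) signal, which would permit G418 selection of transfected mammalian cells. The catalogue lists a total size of about 6.0 kb, whereas the sequenced record annotated here is about 6.8 kb. The listed figure probably omits the GFP and signal peptide portions, though the record does not explain the difference.

The expression cassette is driven by the CMV immediate early enhancer and promoter, followed by a T7 promoter, and is terminated by the bovine growth hormone polyadenylation signal. The open reading frame begins with the signal peptide of human TGF alpha (residues 1 to 32), which should direct the fusion into the secretory pathway. EGFP follows, then a synthetic fragment of the Plasmodium falciparum erythrocyte-binding antigen EBA175 covering residues 1284 to 1462, cloned between BamHI and NotI. A C-terminal Flag tag is recorded in the catalogue, although it is not separately annotated in the feature table. The EBA175 fragment carries a Y1425A substitution.

With tags at both ends, each half of the protein can be followed separately, which suits detection of proteolytic cleavage products. The associated publication concerns parasite-selective rhomboid protease inhibitors that block malaria invasion, so the construct plausibly serves as a variant substrate in cell-based rhomboid cleavage assays. The record itself does not state the effect of the Y1425A change.
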