Features (pLannotate 1.2.2; 22 found; start..end, strand, type, name):
     28..80      -  misc_feature   bom (fragment): basis of mobility region from pBR322
    235..614     +  enhancer       CMV enhancer: human cytomegalovirus immediate early enhancer
    615..818     +  promoter       CMV promoter: human cytomegalovirus (CMV) immediate early promoter
    814..847     +  LTR            5' LTR (truncated) (fragment): truncated 5' long terminal repeat (LTR) from HIV-1
    863..881     +  promoter       T7 promoter: promoter for bacteriophage T7 RNA polymerase
    920..1009    +  CDS            TGFA (fragment): TGFA_HUMAN - Experimental evidence at protein level: Swiss-Prot protein existence level 1. TGF alpha is a mitogenic polypeptide that is able to bind to the EGF receptor/EGFR and to act synergistically with TGF beta to promote anchorage-independent cell proliferation in soft agar. From Homo sapiens (Human).
   1016..1732    +  CDS            EGFP: EGFP is a basic (constitutively fluorescent) green fluorescent protein published in 1996, derived from Aequorea victoria. It is reported to be a rapidly-maturing weak dimer with moderate acid sensitivity.
   1715..2188    +  CDS            EBA1_PLAFC (fragment): Experimental evidence at protein level: Swiss-Prot protein existence level 1. Binds to host erythrocytes; may act as bridge between erythrocytes and merozoites. From Plasmodium falciparum (isolate Camp / Malaysia).
   2382..2606    +  polyA_signal   bGH poly(A) signal: bovine growth hormone polyadenylation signal
   2610..2631    +  promoter       SV40 promoter (fragment): SV40 enhancer and early promoter
   2652..3080    +  rep_origin     f1 ori (sequence partly withheld): f1 bacteriophage origin of replication; arrow indicates direction of (+) strand synthesis
   3094..3423    +  promoter       SV40 promoter: SV40 enhancer and early promoter
   3490..4281    +  CDS            neo: KKA2_KLEPN - Also known as kan, nptII. Experimental evidence at protein level: Swiss-Prot protein existence level 1. Resistance to kanamycin, neomycin, paromomycin, ribostamycin, butirosin and gentamicin B. From Klebsiella pneumoniae.
   4305..4463    +  CDS            ble (fragment): BLE_KLEPN - Experimental evidence at protein level: Swiss-Prot protein existence level 1. Binding protein with a strong affinity to the bleomycin family of antibiotics. Binds to CL990; an antimitotic-antibiotic compound. From Klebsiella pneumoniae.
   4458..4579    +  polyA_signal   SV40 poly(A) signal: SV40 polyadenylation signal
   4652..4668    -  protein_bind   lac operator: The lac repressor binds to the lac operator to inhibit transcription in E. coli. This inhibition can be relieved by adding lactose or isopropyl-β-D-thiogalactopyranoside (IPTG). lac repressor encoded by lacI
   4676..4706    -  promoter       lac promoter: promoter for the E. coli lac operon
   4721..4742    -  protein_bind   CAP binding site: CAP binding activates transcription in the presence of cAMP. E. coli catabolite activator protein
   4755..4847    -  CDS            lacI (fragment): lac repressor; lacI; The lac repressor binds to the lac operator to inhibit transcription in E. coli. This inhibition can be relieved by adding lactose or isopropyl-β-D-thiogalactopyranoside (IPTG).
   5030..5618    -  rep_origin     ori: high-copy-number ColE1/pMB1/pBR322/pUC origin of replication
   5789..6649    -  CDS            AmpR: β-lactamase; bla; confers resistance to ampicillin, carbenicillin, and related antibiotics
   6650..6754    -  promoter       AmpR promoter: bla
>Addgene plasmid #154973 | pcDNA-GFP-EBA175-Flag(Y1425A) | addgene full sequence | sequence record 309792 | Addgene NGS Result
GACGGATCGGGAGATCTCCCGATCCCCTATGGTGCACTCTCAGTACAATCTGCTCTGATGCCGCATAGTT
AAGCCAGTATCTGCTCCCTGCTTGTGTGTTGGAGGTCGCTGAGTAGTGCGCGAGCAAAATTTAAGCTACA
ACAAGGCAAGGCTTGACCGACAATTGCATGAAGAATCTGCTTAGGGTTAGGCGTTTTGCGCTGCTTCGCG
ATGTACGGGCCAGATATACGCGTTGACATTGATTATTGACTAGTTATTAATAGTAATCAATTACGGGGTC
ATTAGTTCATAGCCCATATATGGAGTTCCGCGTTACATAACTTACGGTAAATGGCCCGCCTGGCTGACCG
CCCAACGACCCCCGCCCATTGACGTCAATAATGACGTATGTTCCCATAGTAACGCCAATAGGGACTTTCC
ATTGACGTCAATGGGTGGAGTATTTACGGTAAACTGCCCACTTGGCAGTACATCAAGTGTATCATATGCC
AAGTACGCCCCCTATTGACGTCAATGACGGTAAATGGCCCGCCTGGCATTATGCCCAGTACATGACCTTA
TGGGACTTTCCTACTTGGCAGTACATCTACGTATTAGTCATCGCTATTACCATGGTGATGCGGTTTTGGC
AGTACATCAATGGGCGTGGATAGCGGTTTGACTCACGGGGATTTCCAAGTCTCCACCCCATTGACGTCAA
TGGGAGTTTGTTTTGGCACCAAAATCAACGGGACTTTCCAAAATGTCGTAACAACTCCGCCCCATTGACG
CAAATGGGCGGTAGGCGTGTACGGTGGGAGGTCTATATAAGCAGAGCTCTCTGGCTAACTAGAGAACCCA
CTGCTTACTGGCTTATCGAAATTAATACGACTCACTATAGGGAGACCCAAGCTGGCTAGCGTTTAAACTT
AAGCTTACCATGGTCCCCTCGGCTGGACAGCTCGCCCTGTTCGCTCTGGGTATTGTGTTGGCTGCGTGCC
AGGCCTTGGAGAACAGCACGTCCCCGCTGCGTACGATGGTGAGCAAGGGCGAGGAGCTGTTCACCGGGGT
GGTGCCCATCCTGGTCGAGCTGGACGGCGACGTAAACGGCCACAAGTTCAGCGTGTCCGGCGAGGGCGAG
GGCGATGCCACCTACGGCAAGCTGACCCTGAAGTTCATCTGCACCACCGGCAAGCTGCCCGTGCCCTGGC
CCACCCTCGTGACCACCCTGACCTACGGCGTGCAGTGCTTCAGCCGCTACCCCGACCACATGAAGCAGCA
CGACTTCTTCAAGTCCGCCATGCCCGAAGGCTACGTCCAGGAGCGCACCATCTTCTTCAAGGACGACGGC
AACTACAAGACCCGCGCCGAGGTGAAGTTCGAGGGCGACACCCTGGTGAACCGCATCGAGCTGAAGGGCA
TCGACTTCAAGGAGGACGGCAACATCCTGGGGCACAAGCTGGAGTACAACTACAACAGCCACAACGTCTA
TATCATGGCCGACAAGCAGAAGAACGGCATCAAGGTGAACTTCAAGATCCGCCACAACATCGAGGACGGC
AGCGTGCAGCTCGCCGACCACTACCAGCAGAACACCCCCATCGGCGACGGCCCCGTGCTGCTGCCCGACA
ACCACTACCTGAGCACCCAGTCCGCCCTGAGCAAAGACCCCAACGAGAAGCGCGATCACATGGTCCTGCT
GGAGTTCGTGACCGCCGCCGGGATCACTCTCGGCATGGACGAGCTGTACAAGTCCGGCCGGACTCAGGGA
GCAGAATTCTCAGGATCCCATAGCCATCATGGTAATCGTCAGGATCGTGGTGGTAATAGCGGTAATGTGC
TGAATATGCGCAGCAACAATAACAACTTCAACAATATCCCGAGCCGCTATAATCTGTATGATAAGAAACT
GGATCTGGATCTGTATGAAAATCGCAATGATAGCACCACCAAAGAACTGATTAAAAAACTGGCCGAGATC
AATAAGTGCGAAAATGAAATTAGCGTGAAATATTGCGATCACATGATTCATGAAGAAATTCCGCTGAAAA
CCTGCACCAAAGAAAAGACCCGTAATCTGTGTTGTGCAGTGAGCGATTATTGCATGAGCTATTTTACCTA
TGATAGCGAAGAATATTACAACTGCACCAAACGCGAATTTGATGATCCGAGCTATACCTGCTTTCGTAAA
GAGGCATTTAGCAGCATGCCGGCTTATGCCGGTGCCGGTGTTCTGTTCATCATTCTGGTGATTCTGGGTG
CAAGCCAGGCAAAATATCAGCGCCTGGAGAAAATCAACAAGAACAAGATTGAGAAAAACGTGAATGATTA
CAAGGACGATGACGATAAGTAGGCGGCCGCATAATCTAGAGGGCCCGTTTAAACCCGCTGATCAGCCTCG
ACTGTGCCTTCTAGTTGCCAGCCATCTGTTGTTTGCCCCTCCCCCGTGCCTTCCTTGACCCTGGAAGGTG
CCACTCCCACTGTCCTTTCCTAATAAAATGAGGAAATTGCATCGCATTGTCTGAGTAGGTGTCATTCTAT
TCTGGGGGGTGGGGTGGGGCAGGACAGCAAGGGGGAGGATTGGGAAGACAATAGCAGGCATGCTGGGGAT
GCGGTGGGCTCTATGGCTTCTGAGGCGGAAAGAACCAGCTGGGGCTCTAGGGGGTATCCCC
[124 nt withheld, positions 2652-2775]
C
[91 nt withheld, positions 2777-2867]
A
[49 nt withheld, positions 2869-2917]
CCTTTGACGTTGGAGTCCACGTTCTTT
[37 nt withheld, positions 2945-2981]
ACCCTATCTCGGTCTATTCTTTTGATTTATAAGGGATTTTGCCGATTTCGGCCTATTGGTTAAAAAATGA
GCTGATTTAACAAAAATTTAACGCGAATTAATTCTGTGGAATGTGTGTCAGTTAGGGTGTGGAAAGTCCC
CAGGCTCCCCAGCAGGCAGAAGTATGCAAAGCATGCATCTCAATTAGTCAGCAACCAGGTGTGGAAAGTC
CCCAGGCTCCCCAGCAGGCAGAAGTATGCAAAGCATGCATCTCAATTAGTCAGCAACCATAGTCCCGCCC
CTAACTCCGCCCATCCCGCCCCTAACTCCGCCCAGTTCCGCCCATTCTCCGCCCCATGGCTGACTAATTT
TTTTTATTTATGCAGAGGCCGAGGCCGCCTCTGCCTCTGAGCTATTCCAGAAGTAGTGAGGAGGCTTTTT
TGGAGGCCTAGGCTTTTGCAAAAAGCTCCCGGGAGCTTGTATATCCATTTTCGGATCTGATCAAGAGACA
GGATGAGGATCGTTTCGCATGATTGAACAAGATGGATTGCACGCAGGTTCTCCGGCCGCTTGGGTGGAGA
GGCTATTCGGCTATGACTGGGCACAACAGACAATCGGCTGCTCTGATGCCGCCGTGTTCCGGCTGTCAGC
GCAGGGGCGCCCGGTTCTTTTTGTCAAGACCGACCTGTCCGGTGCCCTGAATGAACTGCAGGACGAGGCA
GCGCGGCTATCGTGGCTGGCCACGACGGGCGTTCCTTGCGCAGCTGTGCTCGACGTTGTCACTGAAGCGG
GAAGGGACTGGCTGCTATTGGGCGAAGTGCCGGGGCAGGATCTCCTGTCATCTCACCTTGCTCCTGCCGA
GAAAGTATCCATCATGGCTGATGCAATGCGGCGGCTGCATACGCTTGATCCGGCTACCTGCCCATTCGAC
CACCAAGCGAAACATCGCATCGAGCGAGCACGTACTCGGATGGAAGCCGGTCTTGTCGATCAGGATGATC
TGGACGAAGAGCATCAGGGGCTCGCGCCAGCCGAACTGTTCGCCAGGCTCAAGGCGCGCATGCCCGACGG
CGAGGATCTCGTCGTGACCCATGGCGATGCCTGCTTGCCGAATATCATGGTGGAAAATGGCCGCTTTTCT
GGATTCATCGACTGTGGCCGGCTGGGTGTGGCGGACCGCTATCAGGACATAGCGTTGGCTACCCGTGATA
TTGCTGAAGAGCTTGGCGGCGAATGGGCTGACCGCTTCCTCGTGCTTTACGGTATCGCCGCTCCCGATTC
GCAGCGCATCGCCTTCTATCGCCTTCTTGACGAGTTCTTCTGAGCGGGACTCTGGGGTTCGAAATGACCG
ACCAAGCGACGCCCAACCTGCCATCACGAGATTTCGATTCCACCGCCGCCTTCTATGAAAGGTTGGGCTT
CGGAATCGTTTTCCGGGACGCCGGCTGGATGATCCTCCAGCGCGGGGATCTCATGCTGGAGTTCTTCGCC
CACCCCAACTTGTTTATTGCAGCTTATAATGGTTACAAATAAAGCAATAGCATCACAAATTTCACAAATA
AAGCATTTTTTTCACTGCATTCTAGTTGTGGTTTGTCCAAACTCATCAATGTATCTTATCATGTCTGTAT
ACCGTCGACCTCTAGCTAGAGCTTGGCGTAATCATGGTCATAGCTGTTTCCTGTGTGAAATTGTTATCCG
CTCACAATTCCACACAACATACGAGCCGGAAGCATAAAGTGTAAAGCCTGGGGTGCCTAATGAGTGAGCT
AACTCACATTAATTGCGTTGCGCTCACTGCCCGCTTTCCAGTCGGGAAACCTGTCGTGCCAGCTGCATTA
ATGAATCGGCCAACGCGCGGGGAGAGGCGGTTTGCGTATTGGGCGCTCTTCCGCTTCCTCGCTCACTGAC
TCGCTGCGCTCGGTCGTTCGGCTGCGGCGAGCGGTATCAGCTCACTCAAAGGCGGTAATACGGTTATCCA
CAGAATCAGGGGATAACGCAGGAAAGAACATGTGAGCAAAAGGCCAGCAAAAGGCCAGGAACCGTAAAAA
GGCCGCGTTGCTGGCGTTTTTCCATAGGCTCCGCCCCCCTGACGAGCATCACAAAAATCGACGCTCAAGT
CAGAGGTGGCGAAACCCGACAGGACTATAAAGATACCAGGCGTTTCCCCCTGGAAGCTCCCTCGTGCGCT
CTCCTGTTCCGACCCTGCCGCTTACCGGATACCTGTCCGCCTTTCTCCCTTCGGGAAGCGTGGCGCTTTC
TCATAGCTCACGCTGTAGGTATCTCAGTTCGGTGTAGGTCGTTCGCTCCAAGCTGGGCTGTGTGCACGAA
CCCCCCGTTCAGCCCGACCGCTGCGCCTTATCCGGTAACTATCGTCTTGAGTCCAACCCGGTAAGACACG
ACTTATCGCCACTGGCAGCAGCCACTGGTAACAGGATTAGCAGAGCGAGGTATGTAGGCGGTGCTACAGA
GTTCTTGAAGTGGTGGCCTAACTACGGCTACACTAGAAGAACAGTATTTGGTATCTGCGCTCTGCTGAAG
CCAGTTACCTTCGGAAAAAGAGTTGGTAGCTCTTGATCCGGCAAACAAACCACCGCTGGTAGCGGTGGTT
TTTTTGTTTGCAAGCAGCAGATTACGCGCAGAAAAAAAGGATCTCAAGAAGATCCTTTGATCTTTTCTAC
GGGGTCTGACGCTCAGTGGAACGAAAACTCACGTTAAGGGATTTTGGTCATGAGATTATCAAAAAGGATC
TTCACCTAGATCCTTTTAAATTAAAAATGAAGTTTTAAATCAATCTAAAGTATATATGAGTAAACTTGGT
CTGACAGTTACCAATGCTTAATCAGTGAGGCACCTATCTCAGCGATCTGTCTATTTCGTTCATCCATAGT
TGCCTGACTCCCCGTCGTGTAGATAACTACGATACGGGAGGGCTTACCATCTGGCCCCAGTGCTGCAATG
ATACCGCGAGACCCACGCTCACCGGCTCCAGATTTATCAGCAATAAACCAGCCAGCCGGAAGGGCCGAGC
GCAGAAGTGGTCCTGCAACTTTATCCGCCTCCATCCAGTCTATTAATTGTTGCCGGGAAGCTAGAGTAAG
TAGTTCGCCAGTTAATAGTTTGCGCAACGTTGTTGCCATTGCTACAGGCATCGTGGTGTCACGCTCGTCG
TTTGGTATGGCTTCATTCAGCTCCGGTTCCCAACGATCAAGGCGAGTTACATGATCCCCCATGTTGTGCA
AAAAAGCGGTTAGCTCCTTCGGTCCTCCGATCGTTGTCAGAAGTAAGTTGGCCGCAGTGTTATCACTCAT
GGTTATGGCAGCACTGCATAATTCTCTTACTGTCATGCCATCCGTAAGATGCTTTTCTGTGACTGGTGAG
TACTCAACCAAGTCATTCTGAGAATAGTGTATGCGGCGACCGAGTTGCTCTTGCCCGGCGTCAATACGGG
ATAATACCGCGCCACATAGCAGAACTTTAAAAGTGCTCATCATTGGAAAACGTTCTTCGGGGCGAAAACT
CTCAAGGATCTTACCGCTGTTGAGATCCAGTTCGATGTAACCCACTCGTGCACCCAACTGATCTTCAGCA
TCTTTTACTTTCACCAGCGTTTCTGGGTGAGCAAAAACAGGAAGGCAAAATGCCGCAAAAAAGGGAATAA
GGGCGACACGGAAATGTTGAATACTCATACTCTTCCTTTTTCAATATTATTGAAGCATTTATCAGGGTTA
TTGTCTCATGAGCGGATACATATTTGAATGTATTTAGAAAAATAAACAAATAGGGGTTCCGCGCACATTT
CCCCGAAAAGTGCCACCTGACGTC
